Addgene plasmid #235297: CAG-mRuby2(miRE.FF4)-TS.FF6x1-bGH
Purpose: ComMAND open-loop circuit regulating mRuby2, CAG-driven
Depositing lab: Kate Galloway. Depositing organization: Massachusetts Institute of Technology. Publication: Model-guided design of microRNA-based gene circuits supports precise dosage of transgenic cargoes into diverse primary cells. Love KS, Johnstone CP, Peterman EL, Gaglione S, Birnbaum ME, Galloway KE. Cell Syst. 2025 Apr 22:101269. doi: 10.1016/j.cels.2025.101269. PubMed 40300600.
Backbone
  Vector backbone: pShip.USI (upstream inverted)
  Backbone manufacturer: Galloway lab
  Backbone size w/o insert (bp): 2046
  Vector type: Mammalian Expression, Synthetic Biology
Growth in bacteria
  Bacterial resistance: Kanamycin, 50 μg/mL
  Growth temperature: 30°C
  Growth strain: NEB Stable
  Copy number: High Copy
Gene/Insert
  Gene/Insert name: mRuby2
  Species: Entacmaea quadricolor
  Insert size (bp): 711
  Promoter: CAG (synthetic cytomegalovirus early enhancer + chicken _-actin promoter/intron)
  Cloning method: Golden Gate
  Sequencing primers: 5′ CATCAGAGATTTTGAGACAC; 3′ gcgtttctacaaactcttcc
Resource information
  A portion of this plasmid was derived from a plasmid made by: Addgene #90236
Terms and licenses: Academic/Nonprofit Terms; Industry Terms: Not Available to Industry
Depositor comments: Alt name: pKG3186 ; Please visit https://doi.org/10.1101/2024.06.25.600629 for bioRxiv preprint.
How to cite: CAG-mRuby2(miRE.FF4)-TS.FF6x1-bGH was a gift from Kate Galloway (Addgene plasmid # 235297 ; http://n2t.net/addgene:235297 ; RRID:Addgene_235297)
