[The description below was written by a language model from this plasmid's Addgene catalogue record and pLannotate feature annotations shown in this document.]
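Description:
CAG-mRuby2(miRE.FF4)-TS.FF6x1-bGH is a 5,175 bp mammalian expression and synthetic-biology plasmid assembled by Golden Gate cloning into the compact pShip.USI (upstream inverted) backbone. It is propagated in E. coli through a high-copy ColE1/pUC-type origin and selected with kanamycin via an aph(3')-Ia resistance gene. Fragments of the rrnB T1 and T2 bacterial terminators lie between the mammalian cassette and the origin, presumably insulating the bacterial elements from read-through.

The payload is a single transcription unit driven by the CAG promoter, annotated here as the CMV immediate-early enhancer followed by the chicken β-actin/rabbit β-globin chimeric intron, and terminated by the bovine growth hormone polyadenylation signal. The red fluorescent protein mRuby2 (from Entacmaea quadricolor) appears in the feature table as two fragments separated by roughly 400 bp that include miR-30a flanking sequence. This is consistent with the construct name, which indicates a miRE-format (miR-30-based) synthetic microRNA, FF4, embedded within the mRuby2 coding region, most likely in an intron, although no such intron is annotated. The name also indicates a single copy of an FF6 microRNA target site (TS.FF6x1) placed before the poly(A) signal; this short element is not picked up by the annotation.

Because the expressed microRNA (FF4) does not match the target site (FF6), the transcript should not be silenced by its own microRNA, which fits the stated purpose as the open-loop version of the ComMAND circuit. It presumably serves as the unregulated comparator for matched closed-loop designs intended to control transgene dosage, with mRuby2 fluorescence as the output.
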