Features (pLannotate 1.2.2; 10 found; start..end, strand, type, name):
    588..891     +  enhancer       CMV enhancer: human cytomegalovirus immediate early enhancer
   1171..2187    +  intron         chimeric intron: chimera between introns from chicken β-actin and rabbit β-globin
   2246..2296    +  CDS            mRuby2 (fragment): mRuby2 is a basic (constitutively fluorescent) red fluorescent protein published in 2012, derived from Entacmaea quadricolor. It has moderate acid sensitivity.
   2555..2667    +  ncRNA          3' miR-30a: sequence downstream of the 71-nt precursor of the human miR-30a microRNA (Zeng et al., 2002) miRNA
   2709..3373    +  CDS            mRuby2 (fragment): monomeric red fluorescent protein derived from mRuby, with improved photophysical properties (Lam et al., 2012)
   3430..3654    +  polyA_signal   bGH poly(A) signal: bovine growth hormone polyadenylation signal
   3722..3749    -  terminator     rrnB T2 terminator: transcription terminator T2 from the E. coli rrnB gene
   3881..3924    +  terminator     rrnB T1 terminator: Escherichia coli rrnB; transcription terminator T1 from the E. coli rrnB gene
   4092..4680    -  rep_origin     ori: high-copy-number ColE1/pMB1/pBR322/pUC origin of replication
   4770..404     -  CDS            KanR (across the origin): aminoglycoside phosphotransferase; aph(3')-Ia; confers resistance to kanamycin in bacteria or G418 (Geneticin®) in eukaryotes
>Addgene plasmid #235297 | CAG-mRuby2(miRE.FF4)-TS.FF6x1-bGH | addgene full sequence | sequence record 484450 | Addgene NGS Result
CAAACAGGAATCGAATGCAACCGGCGCAGGAACACTGCCAGCGCATCAACAATATTTTCACCTGAATCAG
GATATTCTTCTAATACCTGGAATGCTGTTTTTCCGGGGATCGCAGTGGTGAGTAACCATGCATCACCAGG
AGTACGGATAAAATGCTTGATGGTCGGAAGAGGCATAAATTCCGTCAGCCAGTTTAGTCTGACCATCTCA
TCTGTAACATCATTGGCAACGCTACCTTTGCCATGTTTCAGAAACAACTCTGGCGCATCGGGCTTCCCAT
ACAAGCGATAGATTGTCGCACCTGATTGCCCGACATTATCGCGAGCCCATTTATACCCATATAAATCAGC
ATCCATGTTGGAATTTAATCGCGGCCTCGACGTTTCCCGTTGAATATGGCTCATAACACCCCTTGTATTA
CTGTTTATGTAAGCAGACAGTTTTATTGTTCATGATGATATATTTTTATCTTGTGCAATGTAACATCAGA
GATTTTGAGACACGGGCACCTGCAGTCTTCGTACTACTAGTTATTAATAGTAATCAATTACGGGGTCATT
AGTTCATAGCCCATATATGGAGTTCCGCGTTACATAACTTACGGTAAATGGCCCGCCTGGCTGACCGCCC
AACGACCCCCGCCCATTGACGTCAATAATGACGTATGTTCCCATAGTAACGCCAATAGGGACTTTCCATT
GACGTCAATGGGTGGAGTATTTACGGTAAACTGCCCACTTGGCAGTACATCAAGTGTATCATATGCCAAG
TACGCCCCCTATTGACGTCAATGACGGTAAATGGCCCGCCTGGCATTATGCCCAGTACATGACCTTATGG
GACTTTCCTACTTGGCAGTACATCTACGTATTAGTCATCGCTATTACCATGGTCGAGGTGAGCCCCACGT
TCTGCTTCACTCTCCCCATCTCCCCCCCCTCCCCACCCCCAATTTTGTATTTATTTATTTTTTAATTATT
TTGTGCAGCGATGGGGGCGGGGGGGGGGGGGGGGCGCGCGCCRGGSGGGGGGGGGGGGGGSGGGGGGGGG
GGGGGGGSGRGGSGGRGRGGKGCGGCGGCAGCCAATCAGAGCGGCGCGCTCCGAAAGTTTCCTTTTATGG
CGAGGCGGCGGCGGCGGCGGCCCTATAAAAAGCGAAGCGCGCGGCGGGCGGGAGTCGCTGCGCGCTGCCT
TCGCCCCGTGCCCCGCTCCGCCGCCGCCTCGCGCCGCCCGCCCCGGCTCTGACTGACCGCGTTACTCCCA
CAGGTGAGCGGGCGGGACGGCCCTTCTCCTCCGGGCTGTAATTAGCGCTTGGTTTAATGACGGCTTGTTT
CTTTTCTGTGGCTGCGTGAAAGCCTTGAGGGGCTCCGGGAGGGCCCTTTGTGCGGGGGGAGCGGCTCGGG
GGGTGCGTGCGTGTGTGTGTGCGTGGGGAGCGCCGCGTGCGGCTCCGCGCTGCCCGGCGGCTGTGAGCGC
TGCGGGCGCGGCGCGGGGCTTTGTGCGCTCCGCAGTGTGCGCGAGGGGAGCGCGGCCGGGGGCGGTGCCC
CGCGGTGCGGGGGGGGCTGCGAGGGGAACAAAGGCTGCGTGCGGGGTGTGTGCGTGGGGGGGTGAGCAGG
GGGTGTGGGCGCGTCGGTCGGGCTGCAACCCCCCCTGCACCCCCCTCCCCGAGTTGCTGAGCACGGCCCG
GCTTCGGGTGCGGGGCTCCGTACGGGGCGTGGCGCGGGGCTCGCCGTGCCGGGCGGGGGGTGGCGGCAGG
KGGGGGTGCCGGGCGGGGCGGGGCCGCCYCGGGCCGGGGGGGGCKCGGGGGRGGGGCGCGGCGGCCCCCG
GAGCGCCGGCGGCTGTCGAGGCGCGGCGAGCCGCAGCCATTGCCTTTTATGGTAATCGTGCGAGAGGGCG
CAGGGACTTCCTTTGTCCCAAATCTGTGCGGAGCCGAAATCTGGGAGGCGCCGCCGCACCCCCTCTAGCG
GGCGCGGGGCGAAGCGGTGCGGCGCCGGCAGGAAGGAAATGGGCGGGGAGGGCCTTCGTGCGTCGCCGCG
CCGCCGTCCCCTTCTCCCTCTCCAGCCTCGGGGCTGTCCGCGGGGGGACGGCTGCCTTCGGGGGGGACGG
GGCAGGGCGGGGTTCGGCTTCTGGCGTGTGACCGGCGGCTCTAGAGCCTCTGCTAACCATGTTCATGCCT
TCTTCTTTTTCCTACAGCTCCTGGGCAACGTGCTGGTTATTGTGCTGTCTCATCATTTTGGCAAAAATGG
CCACCATGGTGTCTAAGGGCGAAGAGCTGATCAAGGAAAATATGCGTATGAAGGTAAGTGTGCTCGCTTC
GGCAGCACATATACTATGTTGAATGAGGCTTCAGTACTTTACAGAATCGTTGCCTGCACATCTTGGAAAC
ACTTGCTGGGATTACTTCTTCAGGGACTTCTTAACCCAACAGAAGGCTCGAGAAGGTATATTGCTGTTGA
CAGTGAGCGCCGCTTGAAGTCTTTAATTAAATAGTGAAGCCACAGATGTATTTAATTAAAGACTTCAAGC
GGTGCCTACTGCCTCGGACTTCAAGGGGCTAGAATTCAAGGGGCTACTTTAGGAGCAATTATCTTGTTTA
CTAAAACTGAATACCTTGCTATCTCTTTGATACATTTTTACAAAGCTGAATTAAAATGGTATAAATTAAA
TCACTTTTTTCAATTGTACTAACTTCGAGTCTTCTTTTTTTTTTTCACAGGTGGTCATGGAAGGTTCGGT
CAACGGCCACCAATTCAAATGCACAGGTGAAGGAGAAGGCAATCCGTACATGGGAACTCAAACCATGAGG
ATCAAAGTCATCGAGGGAGGACCCCTGCCATTTGCCTTTGACATTCTTGCCACGTCGTTCATGTATGGCA
GCCGTACTTTTATCAAGTACCCGAAAGGCATTCCTGATTTCTTTAAACAGTCCTTTCCTGAGGGTTTTAC
TTGGGAAAGAGTTACGAGATACGAAGATGGTGGAGTCGTCACCGTCATGCAGGACACCAGCCTTGAGGAT
GGCTGTCTCGTTTACCACGTCCAAGTCAGAGGGGTAAACTTTCCCTCCAATGGTCCCGTGATGCAGAAGA
AGACCAAGGGTTGGGAGCCTAATACAGAGATGATGTATCCAGCAGATGGTGGTCTGAGGGGATACACTCA
TATGGCACTGAAAGTTGATGGTGGTGGCCATCTGTCTTGCTCTTTCGTAACAACTTACAGGTCAAAAAAG
ACCGTCGGGAACATCAAGATGCCCGGTATCCATGCCGTTGATCACCGCCTGGAAAGGTTAGAGGAAAGTG
ACAATGAAATGTTCGTAGTACAACGCGAACACGCAGTTGCCAAGTTCGCCGGGCTTGGTGGTGGGATGGA
CGAGCTGTACAAGTAACAACAAGCTTGTGGAACCAAAGAGATTCCTCATAAACCTAGGAGGAGTTGCACC
TGTGCCTTCTAGTTGCCAGCCATCTGTTGTTTGCCCCTCCCCCGTGCCTTCCTTGACCCTGGAAGGTGCC
ACTCCCACTGTCCTTTCCTAATAAAATGAGGAAATTGCATCGCATTGTCTGAGTAGGTGTCATTCTATTC
TGGGGGGTGGGGTGGGGCAGGACAGCAAGGGGGAGGATTGGGAAGACAATAGCAGGCATGCTGGGGATGC
GGTGGGCTCTATGGCGCTAGTAGACTGCAGGTGGGCCCGAGCTTAAGTAACTAACTAACAGGAAGAGTTT
GTAGAAACGCAAAAAGGCCATCCGTCAGGATGGCCTTCTGCTTAGTTTGATGCCTGGCAGTTTATGGCGG
GCGTCCTGCCCGCCACCCTCCGGGCCGTTGCTTCACAACGTTCAAATCCGCTCCCGGCGGATTTGTCCTA
CTCAGGAGAGCGTTCACCGACAAACAACAGATAAAACGAAAGGCCCAGTCTTCCGACTGAGCCTTTCGTT
TTATTTGATGCCTGGCAGTTCCCTACTCTCGCTTAGTAGTTAGACGTCCCCGAGATCCATGCTAGCGGTA
ATACGGTTATCCACAGAATCAGGGGATAACGCAGGAAAGAACATGTGAGCAAAAGGCCAGCAAAAGGCCA
GGAACCGTAAAAAGGCCGCGTTGCTGGCGTTTTTCCATAGGCTCCGCCCCCCTGACGAGCATCACAAAAA
TCGACGCTCAAGTCAGAGGTGGCGAAACCCGACAGGACTATAAAGATACCAGGCGTTTCCCCCTGGAAGC
TCCCTCGTGCGCTCTCCTGTTCCGACCCTGCCGCTTACCGGATACCTGTCCGCCTTTCTCCCTTCGGGAA
GCGTGGCGCTTTCTCATAGCTCACGCTGTAGGTATCTCAGTTCGGTGTAGGTCGTTCGCTCCAAGCTGGG
CTGTGTGCACGAACCCCCCGTTCAGCCCGACCGCTGCGCCTTATCCGGTAACTATCGTCTTGAGTCCAAC
CCGGTAAGACACGACTTATCGCCACTGGCAGCAGCCACTGGTAACAGGATTAGCAGAGCGAGGTATGTAG
GCGGTGCTACAGAGTTCTTGAAGTGGTGGCCTAACTACGGCTACACTAGAAGAACAGTATTTGGTATCTG
CGCTCTGCTGAAGCCAGTTACCTTCGGAAAAAGAGTTGGTAGCTCTTGATCCGGCAAACAAACCACCGCT
GGTAGCGGTGGTTTTTTTGTTTGCAAGCAGCAGATTACGCGCAGAAAAAAAGGATCTCAAGAAGATCCTT
TGATCTTTTCTACGGGGTCTGACGCTCAGTGGAACGGGGCCCAATCTGAATAATGTTACAACCAATTAAC
CAATTCTGATTAGAAAAACTCATCGAGCATCAAATGAAACTGCAATTTATTCATATCAGGATTATCAATA
CCATATTTTTGAAAAAGCCGTTTCTGTAATGAAGGAGAAAACTCACCGAGGCAGTTCCATAGGATGGCAA
GATCCTGGTATCGGTCTGCGATTCCGACTCGTCCAACATCAATACAACCTATTAATTTCCCCTCGTCAAA
AATAAGGTTATCAAGTGAGAAATCACCATGAGTGACGACTGAATCCGGTGAGAATGGCAAAAGTTTATGC
ATTTCTTTCCAGACTTGTTCAACAGGCCAGCCATTACGCTCGTCATCAAAATCACTCGCATCAACCAAAC
CGTTATTCATTCGTGATTGCGCCTGAGCTAGACGAAATACGCGATCGCTGTTAAAAGGACAATTA
