>Addgene plasmid #235297 | CAG-mRuby2(miRE.FF4)-TS.FF6x1-bGH | depositor partial sequence | sequence record 463218 | mRuby2(miRE.FF4), mRuby2 with intronic microRNA
ATGGTGTCTAAGGGCGAAGAGCTGATCAAGGAAAATATGCGTATGAAGGTAAGTGTGCTCGCTTCGGCAG
CACATATACTATGTTGAATGAGGCTTCAGTACTTTACAGAATCGTTGCCTGCACATCTTGGAAACACTTG
CTGGGATTACTTCTTCAGGGACTTCTTAACCCAACAGAAGGCTCGAGAAGGTATATTGCTGTTGACAGTG
AGCGCCGCTTGAAGTCTTTAATTAAATAGTGAAGCCACAGATGTATTTAATTAAAGACTTCAAGCGGTGC
CTACTGCCTCGGACTTCAAGGGGCTAGAATTCAAGGGGCTACTTTAGGAGCAATTATCTTGTTTACTAAA
ACTGAATACCTTGCTATCTCTTTGATACATTTTTACAAAGCTGAATTAAAATGGTATAAATTAAATCACT
TTTTTCAATTGTACTAACTTCGAGTCTTCTTTTTTTTTTTCACAGGTGGTCATGGAAGGTTCGGTCAACG
GCCACCAATTCAAATGCACAGGTGAAGGAGAAGGCAATCCGTACATGGGAACTCAAACCATGAGGATCAA
AGTCATCGAGGGAGGACCCCTGCCATTTGCCTTTGACATTCTTGCCACGTCGTTCATGTATGGCAGCCGT
ACTTTTATCAAGTACCCGAAAGGCATTCCTGATTTCTTTAAACAGTCCTTTCCTGAGGGTTTTACTTGGG
AAAGAGTTACGAGATACGAAGATGGTGGAGTCGTCACCGTCATGCAGGACACCAGCCTTGAGGATGGCTG
TCTCGTTTACCACGTCCAAGTCAGAGGGGTAAACTTTCCCTCCAATGGTCCCGTGATGCAGAAGAAGACC
AAGGGTTGGGAGCCTAATACAGAGATGATGTATCCAGCAGATGGTGGTCTGAGGGGATACACTCATATGG
CACTGAAAGTTGATGGTGGTGGCCATCTGTCTTGCTCTTTCGTAACAACTTACAGGTCAAAAAAGACCGT
CGGGAACATCAAGATGCCCGGTATCCATGCCGTTGATCACCGCCTGGAAAGGTTAGAGGAAAGTGACAAT
GAAATGTTCGTAGTACAACGCGAACACGCAGTTGCCAAGTTCGCCGGGCTTGGTGGTGGGATGGACGAGC
TGTACAAG
